>Addgene plasmid #141496 | TFORF0051 | depositor full sequence | sequence record 276624 | Full Sequence
TTAATGTAGTCTTATGCAATACTCTTGTAGTCTTGCAACATGGTAACGATGAGTTAGCAACATGCCTTAC
AAGGAGAGAAAAAGCACCGTGCATGCCGATTGGTGGAAGTAAGGTGGTACGATCGTGCCTTATTAGGAAG
GCAACAGACGGGTCTGACATGGATTGGACGAACCACTGAATTGCCGCATTGCAGAGATATTGTATTTAAG
TGCCTAGCTCGATACATAAACGGGTCTCTCTGGTTAGACCAGATCTGAGCCTGGGAGCTCTCTGGCTAAC
TAGGGAACCCACTGCTTAAGCCTCAATAAAGCTTGCCTTGAGTGCTTCAAGTAGTGTGTGCCCGTCTGTT
GTGTGACTCTGGTAACTAGAGATCCCTCAGACCCTTTTAGTCAGTGTGGAAAATCTCTAGCAGTGGCGCC
CGAACAGGGACTTGAAAGCGAAAGGGAAACCAGAGGAGCTCTCTCGACGCAGGACTCGGCTTGCTGAAGC
GCGCACGGCAAGAGGCGAGGGGCGGCGACTGGTGAGTACGCCAAAAATTTTGACTAGCGGAGGCTAGAAG
GAGAGAGATGGGTGCGAGAGCGTCAGTATTAAGCGGGGGAGAATTAGATCGCGATGGGAAAAAATTCGGT
TAAGGCCAGGGGGAAAGAAAAAATATAAATTAAAACATATAGTATGGGCAAGCAGGGAGCTAGAACGATT
CGCAGTTAATCCTGGCCTGTTAGAAACATCAGAAGGCTGTAGACAAATACTGGGACAGCTACAACCATCC
CTTCAGACAGGATCAGAAGAACTTAGATCATTATATAATACAGTAGCAACCCTCTATTGTGTGCATCAAA
GGATAGAGATAAAAGACACCAAGGAAGCTTTAGACAAGATAGAGGAAGAGCAAAACAAAAGTAAGACCAC
CGCACAGCAAGCGGCCGCTGATCTTCAGACCTGGAGGAGGAGATATGAGGGACAATTGGAGAAGTGAATT
ATATAAATATAAAGTAGTAAAAATTGAACCATTAGGAGTAGCACCCACCAAGGCAAAGAGAAGAGTGGTG
CAGAGAGAAAAAAGAGCAGTGGGAATAGGAGCTTTGTTCCTTGGGTTCTTGGGAGCAGCAGGAAGCACTA
TGGGCGCAGCGTCAATGACGCTGACGGTACAGGCCAGACAATTATTGTCTGGTATAGTGCAGCAGCAGAA
CAATTTGCTGAGGGCTATTGAGGCGCAACAGCATCTGTTGCAACTCACAGTCTGGGGCATCAAGCAGCTC
CAGGCAAGAATCCTGGCTGTGGAAAGATACCTAAAGGATCAACAGCTCCTGGGGATTTGGGGTTGCTCTG
GAAAACTCATTTGCACCACTGCTGTGCCTTGGAATGCTAGTTGGAGTAATAAATCTCTGGAACAGATTTG
GAATCACACGACCTGGATGGAGTGGGACAGAGAAATTAACAATTACACAAGCTTAATACACTCCTTAATT
GAAGAATCGCAAAACCAGCAAGAAAAGAATGAACAAGAATTATTGGAATTAGATAAATGGGCAAGTTTGT
GGAATTGGTTTAACATAACAAATTGGCTGTGGTATATAAAATTATTCATAATGATAGTAGGAGGCTTGGT
AGGTTTAAGAATAGTTTTTGCTGTACTTTCTATAGTGAATAGAGTTAGGCAGGGATATTCACCATTATCG
TTTCAGACCCACCTCCCAACCCCGAGGGGACCCATGCATTGCATCTCAATTAGTCAGCAACCAGGTGTGG
AAAGTCCCCAGGCTCCCCAGCAGGCAGAAGTATGCAAAGCATGCGTCTCAATTAGTCAGCAACCATAGTC
CCGCCCCTAACTCCGCCCATCCCGCCCCTAACTCCGCCCAGTTCCGCCCATTCTCCGCCCCATGGCTGAC
TAATTTTTTTTATTTATGCAGAGGCCGAGGCCGCCTCGGCCTCTGAGCTATTCCAGAAGTAGTGAGGAGG
CTTTTTTGGAGGCCTAGGCTTTTGCAAAAAGCTTTCTAGAGGTACCACCGGAGCTTACCATGACCGAGTA
CAAGCCCACGGTGCGCCTCGCCACCCGCGACGACGTCCCCAGGGCCGTACGCACCCTCGCCGCCGCGTTC
GCCGACTACCCCGCCACGCGCCACACCGTCGATCCGGACCGCCACATCGAGCGGGTCACCGAGCTGCAAG
AACTCTTCCTCACGCGCGTCGGGCTCGACATCGGCAAGGTGTGGGTCGCGGACGACGGCGCCGCCGTGGC
GGTCTGGACCACGCCGGAGAGCGTCGAAGCGGGGGCGGTGTTCGCCGAGATCGGCCCGCGCATGGCCGAG
TTGAGCGGTTCCCGGCTGGCCGCGCAGCAACAGATGGAAGGCCTCCTGGCGCCGCACCGGCCCAAGGAGC
CCGCGTGGTTCCTGGCCACCGTCGGCGTCTCGCCCGACCACCAGGGCAAGGGTCTGGGCAGCGCCGTCGT
GCTCCCCGGAGTGGAGGCGGCCGAGCGCGCCGGGGTGCCCGCCTTCCTGGAGACCTCCGCGCCCCGCAAC
CTCCCCTTCTACGAGCGGCTCGGCTTCACCGTCACCGCCGACGTCGAGGTGCCCGAAGGACCGCGCACCT
GGTGCATGACCCGCAAGCCCGGTGCCAGTTAACGAATTCTAGATCTTGAGACAAATGGCAGTATTCATCC
ACAATTTTAAAAGAAAAGGGGGGATTGGGGGGTACAGTGCAGGGGAAAGAATAGTAGACATAATAGCAAC
AGACATACAAACTAAAGAATTACAAAAACAAATTACAAAAATTCAAAATTTTCGGGTTTATTACAGGGAC
AGCAGAGATCCACTTTGGCGCCGGCTCGAGGCCTGCAGGTGCAAAGATGGATAAAGTTTTAAACAGAGAG
GAATCTTTGCAGCTAATGGACCTTCTAGGTCTTGAAAGGAGTGGGAATTGGCTCCGGTGCCCGTCAGTGG
GCAGAGCGCACATCGCCCACAGTCCCCGAGAAGTTGGGGGGAGGGGTCGGCAATTGAACCGGTGCCTAGA
GAAGGTGGCGCGGGGTAAACTGGGAAAGTGATGTCGTGTACTGGCTCCGCCTTTTTCCCGAGGGTGGGGG
AGAACCGTATATAAGTGCAGTAGTCGCCGTGAACGTTCTTTTTCGCAACGGGTTTGCCGCCAGAACACAG
GTAAGTGCCGTGTGTGGTTCCCGCGGGCCTGGCCTCTTTACGGGTTATGGCCCTTGCGTGCCTTGAATTA
CTTCCACCTGGCTGCAGTACGTGATTCTTGATCCCGAGCTTCGGGTTGGAAGTGGGTGGGAGAGTTCGAG
GCCTTGCGCTTAAGGAGCCCCTTCGCCTCGTGCTTGAGTTGAGGCCTGGCCTGGGCGCTGGGGCCGCCGC
GTGCGAATCTGGTGGCACCTTCGCGCCTGTCTCGCTGCTTTCGATAAGTCTCTAGCCATTTAAAATTTTT
GATGACCTGCTGCGACGCTTTTTTTCTGGCAAGATAGTCTTGTAAATGCGGGCCAAGATCTGCACACTGG
TATTTCGGTTTTTGGGGCCGCGGGCGGCGACGGGGCCCGTGCGTCCCAGCGCACATGTTCGGCGAGGCGG
GGCCTGCGAGCGCGGCCACCGAGAATCGGACGGGGGTAGTCTCAAGCTGGCCGGCCTGCTCTGGTGCCTG
GCCTCGCGCCGCCGTGTATCGCCCCGCCCTGGGCGGCAAGGCTGGCCCGGTCGGCACCAGTTGCGTGAGC
GGAAAGATGGCCGCTTCCCGGCCCTGCTGCAGGGAGCTCAAAATGGAGGACGCGGCGCTCGGGAGAGCGG
GCGGGTGAGTCACCCACACAAAGGAAAAGGGCCTTTCCGTCCTCAGCCGTCGCTTCATGTGACTCCACGG
AGTACCGGGCGCCGTCCAGGCACCTCGATTAGTTCTCGAGCTTTTGGAGTACGTCGTCTTTAGGTTGGGG
GGAGGGGTTTTATGCGATGGAGTTTCCCCACACTGAGTGGGTGGAGACTGAAGTTAGGCCAGCTTGGCAC
TTGATGTAATTCTCCTTGGAATTTGCCCTTTTTGAGTTTGGATCTTGGTTCATTCTCAAGCCTCAGACAG
TGGTTCAAAGTTTTTTTCTTCCATTTCAGGTGTCGTGAGGCTAGCACCGCCACCATGTTCCCGGTGTTTC
CTTGCACGCTGCTGGCCCCCCCCTTCCCCGTGCTGGGCCTGGACTCCCGGGGGGTGGGCGGCCTCATGAA
CTCCTTCCCGCCACCTCAGGGTCACGCCCAGAACCCCCTGCAGGTCGGGGCTGAGCTCCAGTCCCGCTTC
TTTGCCTCCCAGGGCTGCGCCCAGAGTCCATTCCAGGCCGCGCCGGCGCCCCCGCCCACGCCCCAGGCCC
CGGCGGCCGAGCCCCTCCAGGTGGACTTGCTCCCGGTGCTCGCCGCCGCCCAGGAGTCCGCCGCGGCTGC
TGCGGCCGCTGCCGCCGCTGCTGCCGCCGTCGCTGCCGCGCCCCCGGCCCCTGCCGCCGCCTCTACGGTG
GACACAGCGGCCCTGAAGCAGCCTCCGGCGCCCCCTCCGCCACCCCCGCCAGTGTCGGCGCCCGCGGCCG
AGGCCGCGCCCCCCGCCTCCGCCGCCACTATCGCCGCGGCGGCGGCCACCGCCGTCGTAGCCCCAACCTC
GACGGTCGCCGTGGCCCCGGTCGCGTCTGCCTTGGAGAAGAAGACAAAGAGCAAGGGGCCCTACATCTGC
GCTCTGTGCGCCAAGGAGTTCAAGAACGGCTACAATCTCCGGAGGCACGAAGCCATCCACACGGGAGCCA
AGGCCGGCCGGGTCCCCTCGGGTGCTATGAAGATGCCGACCATGGTGCCCCTGAGCCTCCTGAGCGTGCC
CCAGCTGAGCGGAGCCGGCGGGGGAGGGGGAGAGGCGGGTGCCGGCGGCGGCGCTGCCGCAGTGGCCGCC
GGTGGCGTGGTGACCACGACCGCCTCGGGGAAGCGCATCCGGAAGAACCATGCCTGCGAGATGTGTGGCA
AGGCCTTCCGCGACGTCTACCACCTGAACCGACACAAGCTGTCGCACTCGGACGAGAAGCCCTACCAGTG
CCCGGTGTGCCAGCAGCGCTTCAAGCGCAAGGACCGCATGAGCTACCACGTGCGCTCACATGACGGCGCT
GTGCACAAGCCCTACAACTGCTCCCACTGTGGCAAGAGCTTCTCCCGGCCGGATCACCTCAACAGTCACG
TCAGACAAGTGCACTCAACAGAACGGCCCTTCAAATGTGAGAAATGTGAGGCAGCTTTCGCCACGAAGGA
TCGGCTGCGGGCGCACACAGTACGACACGAGGAGAAAGTGCCATGTCACGTGTGTGGCAAGATGCTGAGC
TCGGCTTATATTTCGGACCACATGAAGGTGCACAGCCAGGGTCCTCACCATGTCTGTGAGCTCTGCAACA
AAGGTACTGGTGAGGTTTGTCCAATGGCGGCGGCAGCGGCAGCGGCGGCAGCGGCAGCAGCGGCAGCAGT
AGCAGCCCCTCCCACAGCTGTGGGCTCCCTCTCGGGGGCGGAGGGGGTGCCTGTGAGCTCTCAGCCACTT
CCCTCCCAACCCTGGTAGTAATGAACTAGTCCGTAACTTGAAAGTATTTCGATTTCTTGGCTTTATATAT
CTTGTGGAAAGGACGAGATTTACTTAATCGTAGGAGCACTACGCGTTAAGTCGACAATCAACCTCTGGAT
TACAAAATTTGTGAAAGATTGACTGGTATTCTTAACTATGTTGCTCCTTTTACGCTATGTGGATACGCTG
CTTTAATGCCTTTGTATCATGCTATTGCTTCCCGTATGGCTTTCATTTTCTCCTCCTTGTATAAATCCTG
GTTGCTGTCTCTTTATGAGGAGTTGTGGCCCGTTGTCAGGCAACGTGGCGTGGTGTGCACTGTGTTTGCT
GACGCAACCCCCACTGGTTGGGGCATTGCCACCACCTGTCAGCTCCTTTCCGGGACTTTCGCTTTCCCCC
TCCCTATTGCCACGGCGGAACTCATCGCCGCCTGCCTTGCCCGCTGCTGGACAGGGGCTCGGCTGTTGGG
CACTGACAATTCCGTGGTGTTGTCGGGGAAATCATCGTCCTTTCCTTGGCTGCTCGCCTGTGTTGCCACC
TGGATTCTGCGCGGGACGTCCTTCTGCTACGTCCCTTCGGCCCTCAATCCAGCGGACCTTCCTTCCCGCG
GCCTGCTGCCGGCTCTGCGGCCTCTTCCGCGTCTTCGCCTTCGCCCTCAGACGAGTCGGATCTCCCTTTG
GGCCGCCTCCCCGCGTCGACTTTAAGACCAATGACTTACAAGGCAGCTGTAGATCTTAGCCACTTTTTAA
AAGAAAAGGGGGGACTGGAAGGGCTAATTCACTCCCAACGAAGACAAGATCTGCTTTTTGCTTGTACTGG
GTCTCTCTGGTTAGACCAGATCTGAGCCTGGGAGCTCTCTGGCTAACTAGGGAACCCACTGCTTAAGCCT
CAATAAAGCTTGCCTTGAGTGCTTCAAGTAGTGTGTGCCCGTCTGTTGTGTGACTCTGGTAACTAGAGAT
CCCTCAGACCCTTTTAGTCAGTGTGGAAAATCTCTAGCAGTACGTATAGTAGTTCATGTCATCTTATTAT
TCAGTATTTATAACTTGCAAAGAAATGAATATCAGAGAGTGAGAGGAACTTGTTTATTGCAGCTTATAAT
GGTTACAAATAAAGCAATAGCATCACAAATTTCACAAATAAAGCATTTTTTTCACTGCATTCTAGTTGTG
GTTTGTCCAAACTCATCAATGTATCTTATCATGTCTGGCTCTAGCTATCCCGCCCCTAACTCCGCCCATC
CCGCCCCTAACTCCGCCCAGTTCCGCCCATTCTCCGCCCCATGGCTGACTAATTTTTTTTATTTATGCAG
AGGCCGAGGCCGCCTCGGCCTCTGAGCTATTCCAGAAGTAGTGAGGAGGCTTTTTTGGAGGCCTAGGGAC
GTACCCAATTCGCCCTATAGTGAGTCGTATTACGCGCGCTCACTGGCCGTCGTTTTACAACGTCGTGACT
GGGAAAACCCTGGCGTTACCCAACTTAATCGCCTTGCAGCACATCCCCCTTTCGCCAGCTGGCGTAATAG
CGAAGAGGCCCGCACCGATCGCCCTTCCCAACAGTTGCGCAGCCTGAATGGCGAATGGG
[124 nt withheld, positions 7130-7253]
C
[91 nt withheld, positions 7255-7345]
A
[49 nt withheld, positions 7347-7395]
CCTTTGACGTTGGAGTCCACGTTCTTT
[37 nt withheld, positions 7423-7459]
ACCCTATCTCGGTCTATTCTTTTGATTTATAAGGGATTTTGCCGATTTCGGCCTATTGGTTAAAAAATGA
GCTGATTTAACAAAAATTTAACGCGAATTTTAACAAAATATTAACGCTTACAATTTAGGTGGCACTTTTC
GGGGAAATGTGCGCGGAACCCCTATTTGTTTATTTTTCTAAATACATTCAAATATGTATCCGCTCATGAG
ACAATAACCCTGATAAATGCTTCAATAATATTGAAAAAGGAAGAGTATGAGTATTCAACATTTCCGTGTC
GCCCTTATTCCCTTTTTTGCGGCATTTTGCCTTCCTGTTTTTGCTCACCCAGAAACGCTGGTGAAAGTAA
AAGATGCTGAAGATCAGTTGGGTGCACGAGTGGGTTACATCGAACTGGATCTCAACAGCGGTAAGATCCT
TGAGAGTTTTCGCCCCGAAGAACGTTTTCCAATGATGAGCACTTTTAAAGTTCTGCTATGTGGCGCGGTA
TTATCCCGTATTGACGCCGGGCAAGAGCAACTCGGTCGCCGCATACACTATTCTCAGAATGACTTGGTTG
AGTACTCACCAGTCACAGAAAAGCATCTTACGGATGGCATGACAGTAAGAGAATTATGCAGTGCTGCCAT
AACCATGAGTGATAACACTGCGGCCAACTTACTTCTGACAACGATCGGAGGACCGAAGGAGCTAACCGCT
TTTTTGCACAACATGGGGGATCATGTAACTCGCCTTGATCGTTGGGAACCGGAGCTGAATGAAGCCATAC
CAAACGACGAGCGTGACACCACGATGCCTGTAGCAATGGCAACAACGTTGCGCAAACTATTAACTGGCGA
ACTACTTACTCTAGCTTCCCGGCAACAATTAATAGACTGGATGGAGGCGGATAAAGTTGCAGGACCACTT
CTGCGCTCGGCCCTTCCGGCTGGCTGGTTTATTGCTGATAAATCTGGAGCCGGTGAGCGTGGGTCTCGCG
GTATCATTGCAGCACTGGGGCCAGATGGTAAGCCCTCCCGTATCGTAGTTATCTACACGACGGGGAGTCA
GGCAACTATGGATGAACGAAATAGACAGATCGCTGAGATAGGTGCCTCACTGATTAAGCATTGGTAACTG
TCAGACCAAGTTTACTCATATATACTTTAGATTGATTTAAAACTTCATTTTTAATTTAAAAGGATCTAGG
TGAAGATCCTTTTTGATAATCTCATGACCAAAATCCCTTAACGTGAGTTTTCGTTCCACTGAGCGTCAGA
CCCCGTAGAAAAGATCAAAGGATCTTCTTGAGATCCTTTTTTTCTGCGCGTAATCTGCTGCTTGCAAACA
AAAAAACCACCGCTACCAGCGGTGGTTTGTTTGCCGGATCAAGAGCTACCAACTCTTTTTCCGAAGGTAA
CTGGCTTCAGCAGAGCGCAGATACCAAATACTGTTCTTCTAGTGTAGCCGTAGTTAGGCCACCACTTCAA
GAACTCTGTAGCACCGCCTACATACCTCGCTCTGCTAATCCTGTTACCAGTGGCTGCTGCCAGTGGCGAT
AAGTCGTGTCTTACCGGGTTGGACTCAAGACGATAGTTACCGGATAAGGCGCAGCGGTCGGGCTGAACGG
GGGGTTCGTGCACACAGCCCAGCTTGGAGCGAACGACCTACACCGAACTGAGATACCTACAGCGTGAGCT
ATGAGAAAGCGCCACGCTTCCCGAAGGGAGAAAGGCGGACAGGTATCCGGTAAGCGGCAGGGTCGGAACA
GGAGAGCGCACGAGGGAGCTTCCAGGGGGAAACGCCTGGTATCTTTATAGTCCTGTCGGGTTTCGCCACC
TCTGACTTGAGCGTCGATTTTTGTGATGCTCGTCAGGGGGGCGGAGCCTATGGAAAAACGCCAGCAACGC
GGCCTTTTTACGGTTCCTGGCCTTTTGCTGGCCTTTTGCTCACATGTTCTTTCCTGCGTTATCCCCTGAT
TCTGTGGATAACCGTATTACCGCCTTTGAGTGAGCTGATACCGCTCGCCGCAGCCGAACGACCGAGCGCA
GCGAGTCAGTGAGCGAGGAAGCGGAAGAGCGCCCAATACGCAAACCGCCTCTCCCCGCGCGTTGGCCGAT
TCATTAATGCAGCTGGCACGACAGGTTTCCCGACTGGAAAGCGGGCAGTGAGCGCAACGCAATTAATGTG
AGTTAGCTCACTCATTAGGCACCCCAGGCTTTACACTTTATGCTTCCGGCTCGTATGTTGTGTGGAATTG
TGAGCGGATAACAATTTCACACAGGAAACAGCTATGACCATGATTACGCCAAGCGCGCAATTAACCCTCA
CTAAAGGGAACAAAAGCTGGAGCTGCAAGC
Features (pLannotate 1.2.2; 31 found; start..end, strand, type, name):
      5..231     +  promoter       RSV promoter: Rous sarcoma virus enhancer/promoter
    232..412     +  LTR            5' LTR (truncated): truncated 5' long terminal repeat (LTR) from HIV-1
    459..584     +  misc_feature   HIV-1 Ψ: packaging signal of human immunodeficiency virus type 1
    568..931     +  CDS            HIV-1 gag (fragment): gag protein from human immunodeficiency virus 1; gag
   1077..1310    +  misc_feature   RRE: The Rev response element (RRE) of HIV-1 allows for Rev-dependent mRNA export from the nucleus to the cytoplasm.
   1687..1713    +  CDS            Rev (fragment): human immunodeficiency virus 1 (HIV-1) Rev protein; rev; enhances nuclear export of unspliced and incompletely spliced viral mRNAs
   1720..1743    +  promoter       SV40 promoter (fragment): SV40 early promoter
   1744..1815    +  promoter       SV40 promoter (fragment): SV40 enhancer and early promoter
   1839..1974    +  rep_origin     SV40 ori: SV40 origin of replication
   2020..2616    +  CDS            PuroR (fragment): puromycin N-acetyltransferase; pac from Streptomyces; confers resistance to puromycin
   2665..2782    +  misc_feature   cPPT/CTS: central polypurine tract and central termination sequence of HIV-1
   2847..2913    +  CDS            small t antigen (fragment): SV40 (simian virus 40) small t antigen
   2920..4098    +  promoter       EF-1α promoter: strong constitutive promoter for human elongation factor EF-1α
   4115..5545    +  CDS            MAZ: MAZ_HUMAN - Also known as ZNF801. Experimental evidence at protein level: Swiss-Prot protein existence level 1. [Isoform 3]: Binds DNA and functions as a transcriptional activator. From Homo sapiens (Human).
   5561..5614    +  promoter       U6 promoter (fragment): RNA polymerase III promoter for human U6 snRNA
   5656..6244    +  misc_feature   WPRE: woodchuck hepatitis virus posttranscriptional regulatory element
   6295..6314    +  misc_feature   cPPT/CTS (fragment): central polypurine tract and central termination sequence of HIV-1
   6316..6549    +  LTR            3' LTR (ΔU3): self-inactivating 3' long terminal repeat (LTR) from HIV-1
   6627..6748    +  polyA_signal   SV40 poly(A) signal: SV40 polyadenylation signal
   6788..6923    +  rep_origin     SV40 ori: SV40 origin of replication
   6944..6962    -  promoter       T7 promoter: promoter for bacteriophage T7 RNA polymerase
   6970..7125    +  CDS            lacZα (fragment): LacZα fragment of β-galactosidase; lacZ fragment
   7130..7558    +  rep_origin     f1 ori (sequence partly withheld): f1 bacteriophage origin of replication; arrow indicates direction of (+) strand synthesis
   7611..7715    +  promoter       AmpR promoter: bla
   7716..8576    +  CDS            AmpR: β-lactamase; bla; confers resistance to ampicillin, carbenicillin, and related antibiotics
   8747..9335    +  rep_origin     ori: high-copy-number ColE1/pMB1/pBR322/pUC origin of replication
   9518..9610    +  CDS            lacI (fragment): lac repressor; lacI; The lac repressor binds to the lac operator to inhibit transcription in E. coli. This inhibition can be relieved by adding lactose or isopropyl-β-D-thiogalactopyranoside (IPTG).
   9623..9644    +  protein_bind   CAP binding site: CAP binding activates transcription in the presence of cAMP. E. coli catabolite activator protein
   9659..9689    +  promoter       lac promoter: promoter for the E. coli lac operon
   9697..9713    +  protein_bind   lac operator: The lac repressor binds to the lac operator to inhibit transcription in E. coli. This inhibition can be relieved by adding lactose or isopropyl-β-D-thiogalactopyranoside (IPTG). lac repressor encoded by lacI
   9758..9776    +  promoter       T3 promoter: promoter for bacteriophage T3 RNA polymerase
