[The description below was written by a language model from this plasmid's Addgene catalogue record and pLannotate feature annotations shown in this document.]
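Description:
TFORF0051 is a third-generation-style, self-inactivating lentiviral expression plasmid built on the pLX_TRC317 backbone and carrying the human MAZ (MYC-associated zinc finger protein, also known as ZNF801) open reading frame. It is one member of a barcoded transcription factor ORF collection. In bacteria it is maintained through a high-copy ColE1/pUC-type origin and selected with ampicillin via the β-lactamase gene. An f1 origin and remnants of a lacZα/lac promoter cloning region flanked by T7 and T3 promoters are also present in the backbone. The depositor notes that the plasmid can recombine, which is common for LTR-containing vectors.

The viral genome is transcribed from an RSV promoter fused to a truncated HIV-1 5' LTR, which makes production of the genomic RNA Tat-independent. It contains the Ψ packaging signal with a gag fragment, the Rev response element for nuclear export of unspliced RNA, and a cPPT/CTS, and it ends in a ΔU3 3' LTR followed by an SV40 polyadenylation signal. Two cassettes lie between the LTRs. An SV40 early promoter drives puromycin N-acetyltransferase for selecting transduced mammalian cells. Downstream, the strong constitutive EF-1α promoter drives the synthesized MAZ coding sequence, and a WPRE follows to enhance transcript stability and expression.

According to the record, each ORF is paired with a unique 24-bp barcode, but this is not annotated as a feature in the table, so its exact position is not stated. The barcode allows the overexpressed factor to be identified by sequencing. This makes the construct suitable for pooled overexpression screens, such as those probing transcription factor-driven cell differentiation, as well as for individual stable MAZ overexpression.
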