Addgene plasmid #141496: TFORF0051
Purpose: Lentiviral vector for overexpressing the MAZ transcription factor ORF with a unique 24-bp barcode. Barcodes facilitate identification of transcription factors in pooled screens.
Depositing lab: Feng Zhang. Depositing organization: Broad Institute. Publication: A transcription factor atlas of directed differentiation. Joung J, Ma S, Tay T, Geiger-Schuller KR, Kirchgatterer PC, Verdine VK, Guo B, Arias-Garcia MA, Allen WE, Singh A, Kuksenko O, Abudayyeh OO, Gootenberg JS, Fu Z, Macrae RK, Buenrostro JD, Regev A, Zhang F. Cell. 2023 Jan 5;186(1):209-229.e26. doi: 10.1016/j.cell.2022.11.026. PubMed 36608654.
Backbone
  Vector backbone: pLX_TRC317
  Backbone manufacturer: Broad Institute Genetic Perturbation Platform
  Backbone size w/o insert (bp): 8264
  Vector type: Mammalian Expression, Lentiviral
  Selectable markers: Puromycin
Growth in bacteria
  Bacterial resistance: Ampicillin, 100 μg/mL
  Growth temperature: 37°C
  Growth strain: NEB Stable
  Copy number: High Copy
Gene/Insert
  Gene/Insert name: MAZ
  Species: H. sapiens (human)
  Insert size (bp): 1535
  Entrez Gene: MAZ (a.k.a. PUR1, Pur-1, SAF-1, SAF-2, SAF-3, ZF87, ZNF801, Zif87)
  Promoter: EF1a
  Cloning method: Unknown
  Sequencing primers: 5′ GGGTGGAGACTGAAGTTAGGCCAG; 3′ CACATAGCGTAAAAGGAGCAACATAG
Terms and licenses: Academic/Nonprofit Terms; Industry Terms: Not Available to Industry
Depositor comments: NM_002383,ENST00000322945 . The transcription factor ORF portion of this plasmid was synthesized by Genewiz. Please test multiple small colonies in case of plasmid recombination. To make this collection available in a timely manner, a portion of this collection was not fully sequenced by Addgene. If an Addgene verified full plasmid sequence is not available, please contact us prior to placing an order to request the full sequence.
How to cite: TFORF0051 was a gift from Feng Zhang (Addgene plasmid # 141496 ; http://n2t.net/addgene:141496 ; RRID:Addgene_141496)
