>Addgene plasmid #141496 | TFORF0051 | depositor partial sequence | sequence record 276625 | Insert
ACCGCCACCATGTTCCCGGTGTTTCCTTGCACGCTGCTGGCCCCCCCCTTCCCCGTGCTGGGCCTGGACT
CCCGGGGGGTGGGCGGCCTCATGAACTCCTTCCCGCCACCTCAGGGTCACGCCCAGAACCCCCTGCAGGT
CGGGGCTGAGCTCCAGTCCCGCTTCTTTGCCTCCCAGGGCTGCGCCCAGAGTCCATTCCAGGCCGCGCCG
GCGCCCCCGCCCACGCCCCAGGCCCCGGCGGCCGAGCCCCTCCAGGTGGACTTGCTCCCGGTGCTCGCCG
CCGCCCAGGAGTCCGCCGCGGCTGCTGCGGCCGCTGCCGCCGCTGCTGCCGCCGTCGCTGCCGCGCCCCC
GGCCCCTGCCGCCGCCTCTACGGTGGACACAGCGGCCCTGAAGCAGCCTCCGGCGCCCCCTCCGCCACCC
CCGCCAGTGTCGGCGCCCGCGGCCGAGGCCGCGCCCCCCGCCTCCGCCGCCACTATCGCCGCGGCGGCGG
CCACCGCCGTCGTAGCCCCAACCTCGACGGTCGCCGTGGCCCCGGTCGCGTCTGCCTTGGAGAAGAAGAC
AAAGAGCAAGGGGCCCTACATCTGCGCTCTGTGCGCCAAGGAGTTCAAGAACGGCTACAATCTCCGGAGG
CACGAAGCCATCCACACGGGAGCCAAGGCCGGCCGGGTCCCCTCGGGTGCTATGAAGATGCCGACCATGG
TGCCCCTGAGCCTCCTGAGCGTGCCCCAGCTGAGCGGAGCCGGCGGGGGAGGGGGAGAGGCGGGTGCCGG
CGGCGGCGCTGCCGCAGTGGCCGCCGGTGGCGTGGTGACCACGACCGCCTCGGGGAAGCGCATCCGGAAG
AACCATGCCTGCGAGATGTGTGGCAAGGCCTTCCGCGACGTCTACCACCTGAACCGACACAAGCTGTCGC
ACTCGGACGAGAAGCCCTACCAGTGCCCGGTGTGCCAGCAGCGCTTCAAGCGCAAGGACCGCATGAGCTA
CCACGTGCGCTCACATGACGGCGCTGTGCACAAGCCCTACAACTGCTCCCACTGTGGCAAGAGCTTCTCC
CGGCCGGATCACCTCAACAGTCACGTCAGACAAGTGCACTCAACAGAACGGCCCTTCAAATGTGAGAAAT
GTGAGGCAGCTTTCGCCACGAAGGATCGGCTGCGGGCGCACACAGTACGACACGAGGAGAAAGTGCCATG
TCACGTGTGTGGCAAGATGCTGAGCTCGGCTTATATTTCGGACCACATGAAGGTGCACAGCCAGGGTCCT
CACCATGTCTGTGAGCTCTGCAACAAAGGTACTGGTGAGGTTTGTCCAATGGCGGCGGCAGCGGCAGCGG
CGGCAGCGGCAGCAGCGGCAGCAGTAGCAGCCCCTCCCACAGCTGTGGGCTCCCTCTCGGGGGCGGAGGG
GGTGCCTGTGAGCTCTCAGCCACTTCCCTCCCAACCCTGGTAGTAATGAACTAGTCCGTAACTTGAAAGT
ATTTCGATTTCTTGGCTTTATATATCTTGTGGAAAGGACGAGATTTACTTAATCGTAGGAGCACT
