>Addgene plasmid #141496 | TFORF0051 | depositor partial sequence | sequence record 276626 | Barcode
GATTTACTTAATCGTAGGAGCACT
