>Addgene plasmid #141496 | TFORF0051 | addgene partial sequence | sequence record 319939 | WPRE-R 5'-CATAGCGTAAAAGGAGCAACA-3'
ATTTTGTAATCCAGAGGTTGATTGTCGACTTAACGCGTAGTGCTCCTACGATTAAGTAAATCTCGTCCTT
TCCACAAGATATATAAAGCCAAGAAATCGAAATACTTTCAAGTTACGGACTAGTTCATTACTACCAGGGT
TGGGAGGGAAGTGGCTGAGAGCTCACAGGCACCCCCTCCGCCCCCGAGAGGGAGCCCACAGCTGTGGGAG
GGGCTGCTACTGCTGCCGCTGCTGCCGCTGCCGCCGCTGCCGCTGCCGCCGCCATTGGACAAACCTCACC
AGTACCTTTGTTGCAGAGCTCACAGACATGGTGAGGACCCTGGCTGTGCACCTTCATGTGGTCCGAAATA
TAAGCCGAGCTCAGCATCTTGCCACACACGTGACATGGCACTTTCTCCTCGTGTCGTACTGTGTGCGCCC
GCAGCCGATCCTTCGTGGCGAAAGCTGCCTCACATTTCTCACATTTGAAGGGCCGTTCTGTTGAGTGCAC
TTGTCTGACGTGACTGTTGAGGTGATCCGGCCGGGAGAAGCTCTTGCCACAGTGGGAGCAGTTGTAGGGC
TTGTGCACAGCGCCGTCATGTGAGCGCACGTGGTAGCTCATGCGGTCCTTGCGCTTGAAGCGCTGCTGGC
ACACCGGGCACTGGTANGGCTTCTCNTCCGAGTGCGACAGCTTGTGTCGGTTCA
